>Addgene plasmid #229188 | lvl0-G-BM3R1 | addgene full sequence | sequence record 459766 | Addgene NGS Result
TTGAGATCCTTTTTTTCTGCGCGTAATCTGCTGCTTGCAAACAAAAAAACCACCGCTACCAGCGGTGGTT
TGTTTGCCGGATCAAGAGCTACCAACTCTTTTTCCGAAGGTAACTGGCTTCAGCAGAGCGCAGATACCAA
ATACTGTTCTTCTAGTGTAGCCGTAGTTAGGCCACCACTTCAAGAACTCTGTAGCACCGCCTACATACCT
CGCTCTGCTAATCCTGTTACCAGTGGCTGCTGCCAGTGGCGATAAGTCGTGTCTTACCGGGTTGGACTCA
AGACGATAGTTACCGGATAAGGCGCAGCGGTCGGGCTGAACGGGGGGTTCGTGCACACAGCCCAGCTTGG
AGCGAACGACCTACACCGAACTGAGATACCTACAGCGTGAGCTATGAGAAAGCGCCACGCTTCCCGAAGG
GAGAAAGGCGGACAGGTATCCGGTAAGCGGCAGGGTCGGAACAGGAGAGCGCACGAGGGAGCTTCCAGGG
GGAAACGCCTGGTATCTTTATAGTCCTGTCGGGTTTCGCCACCTCTGACTTGAGCGTCGATTTTTGTGAT
GCTCGTCAGGGGGGCGGAGCCTATGGAAAAACGCCAGCAACGCGGCCTTTTTACGGTTCCTGGCCTTTTG
CTGGCCTTTTGCTCACATGTTCTTTCCTGCGTTATCCCCTGATTCTGTGGATAACCGTATTACCGCCTTT
GAGTGAGCTGATACCGCTCGCCGCAGCCGAACGACCGAGCGCAGCGAGTCAGTGAGCGAGGAAGCGGAAG
AGCGCCCAATACGCAAACCGCCTCTCCCCGCGCGTTGGCCGATTCATTAATCACTCTGTGGTCTCAAGGT
GCCGCCACCATGGAAAGCACCCCCACCAAGCAGAAGGCCATCTTCAGCGCCAGCCTGCTGCTGTTCGCCG
AGAGAGGCTTTGACGCCACCACCATGCCCATGATTGCCGAGAACGCCAAAGTGGGAGCCGGCACCATCTA
CCGGTACTTCAAGAACAAAGAGAGCCTGGTCAACGAGCTGTTCCAGCAGCACGTGAACGAGTTTCTGCAG
TGCATCGAGAGCGGCCTGGCCAATGAGAGGGACGGCTACAGAGATGGCTTCCACCACATCTTCGAGGGCA
TGGTCACCTTCACCAAGAACCACCCCAGAGCCCTGGGCTTCATCAAGACCCACAGCCAGGGCACCTTTCT
GACCGAGGAAAGCCGGCTGGCCTACCAGAAACTGGTGGAATTCGTGTGCACCTTCTTCAGAGAGGGCCAG
AAACAGGGCGTGATCCGGAACCTGCCCGAGAATGCCCTGATCGCCATCCTGTTCGGCAGCTTCATGGAAG
TGTACGAGATGATCGAGAACGACTACCTGAGCCTGACCGACGAGCTGCTGACCGGCGTGGAAGAATCTCT
GTGGGCCGCTCTGAGCAGACAGAGCGCCAGCCCCCCCAAGAAAAAGCGGAAAGTGTGAGCTTTGAGACCA
CGAAGTGGCTCTTCAGTGGACGAAAGGGCCTCGTGATACGCCTATTTTTATAGGTTAATGTCATGATAAT
AATGGTTTCTTAGACGTCAGGTGGCACTTTTCGGGGAAATGTGCGCGGAACCCCTATTTGTTTATTTTTC
TAAATACATTCAAATATGTATCCGCTCATGAGACAATAACCCTGATAAATGCTTCAATAATATTGAAAAA
GGAAGAGTATGCGCTCACGCAACTGGTCCAGAACCTTGACCGAACGCAGCGGTGGTAACGGCGCAGTGGC
GGTTTTCATGGCTTGTTATGACTGTTTTTTTTTGGGGTACAGTCTATGCCTCGGGCATCCAAGCAGCAAG
CGCGTTACGCCGTGGGTCGATGTTTGATGTTATGGAGCAGCAACGATGTTACGCAGCAGGGCAGTCGCCC
TAAAACAAAGTTAAACATCATGAGGGAAGCGGTGATCGCCGAAGTATCGACTCAACTATCAGAGGTAGTT
GGCGTCATCGAGCGCCATCTCGAACCGACGTTGCTGGCCGTACATTTGTACGGCTCCGCAGTGGATGGCG
GCCTGAAGCCACACAGCGATATTGATTTGCTGGTTACGGTGACCGTAAGGCTTGATGAAACAACGCGGCG
AGCTTTGATCAACGACCTTTTGGAAACTTCGGCTTCCCCTGGAGAGAGCGAGATTCTCCGCGCTGTAGAA
GTCACCATTGTTGTGCACGACGACATCATTCCGTGGCGTTATCCAGCTAAGCGCGAACTGCAATTTGGAG
AATGGCAGCGCAATGACATTCTTGCAGGTATCTTCGAGCCAGCCACGATCGACATTGATCTGGCTATCTT
GCTGACAAAAGCAAGAGAACATAGCGTTGCCTTGGTAGGTCCAGCGGCGGAGGAACTCTTTGATCCGGTT
CCTGAACAGGATCTATTTGAGGCGCTAAATGAAACCTTAACGCTATGGAACTCGCCGCCCGACTGGGCTG
GCGATGAGCGAAATGTAGTGCTTACGTTGTCCCGCATTTGGTACAGCGCAGTAACCGGCAAAATCGCGCC
GAAGGATGTCGCTGCCGACTGGGCAATGGAGCGCCTGCCGGCCCAGTATCAGCCCGTCATACTTGAAGCT
AGACAGGCTTATCTTGGACAAGAAGAAGATCGCTTGGCCTCGCGCGCAGATCAGTTGGAAGAATTTGTCC
ATTACGTAAAAGGCGAGATCACCAAGGTAGTCGGCAAATAACTGTCAGACCAAGTTTACTCATATATACT
TTAGATTGATTTAAAACTTCATTTTTAATTTAAAAGGATCTAGGTGAAGATCCTTTTTGATAATCTCATG
ACCAAAATCCCTTAACGTGAGTTTTCGTTCCACTGAGCGTCAGACCCCGTAGAAAAGATCAAAGGATCTT
C
Features (pLannotate 1.2.2; 7 found; start..end, strand, type, name):
      1..589     +  rep_origin     ori: high-copy-number ColE1/pMB1/pBR322/pUC origin of replication
    772..821     +  CDS            lacI (fragment): lac repressor; lacI; The lac repressor binds to the lac operator to inhibit transcription in E. coli. This inhibition can be relieved by adding lactose or isopropyl-β-D-thiogalactopyranoside (IPTG).
    850..1425    +  CDS            bm3R1: BM3R1_BACME - Experimental evidence at protein level: Swiss-Prot protein existence level 1. Negatively controls the expression of the cytochrome p450BM-3 gene at the transcriptional level. From Bacillus megaterium.
   1584..1688    +  promoter       AmpR promoter: bla
   1679..1759    -  CDS            int (fragment): INT2_ECOLX - Protein inferred from homology: Swiss-Prot protein existence level 3. Putative integrase believed to be involved in the insertion of antibiotic resistance genes into plasmids and transposons. From Escherichia coli.
   1847..1903    +  CDS            GmR (fragment): gentamycin acetyltransferase; aacC1; confers resistance to gentamycin
   1910..2698    +  CDS            aadA: S3AD_ECOLX - Experimental evidence at protein level: Swiss-Prot protein existence level 1. Mediates bacterial resistance to the antibiotics streptomycin and spectinomycin. From Escherichia coli.
