[The description below was written by a language model from this plasmid's Addgene catalogue record and pLannotate feature annotations shown in this document.]
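Description:
lvl0-G-BM3R1 is a small (about 2.9 kb) level 0 "gene" part plasmid from a hierarchical, modular cloning platform built for rapid prototyping of synthetic gene networks in mammalian cells. It is catalogued as a synthetic biology vector on the lvl0-G backbone and serves purely as a bacterial storage and donor plasmid. Propagation relies on a high-copy ColE1/pUC-type origin. Selection is by spectinomycin, conferred by the aadA aminoglycoside adenylyltransferase gene, which appears to be driven by the annotated bla (AmpR) promoter upstream. The short integrase and gentamicin acetyltransferase fragments flagged near aadA are most likely remnants of the integron context from which the resistance cassette was derived, not functional genes. The roughly 50 nt lacI match just upstream of the insert is likewise only a fragment.

The payload is the coding sequence of BM3R1, a TetR-family transcriptional repressor from Bacillus megaterium that naturally represses the cytochrome P450 BM-3 gene. The catalogue lists the insert species as human, which conflicts with the bacterial origin given in the feature annotation; the record does not say whether this reflects codon optimisation for human cells. No eukaryotic promoter, polyadenylation signal, tag or reporter is annotated, consistent with a promoterless part that is not itself an expression construct. In this kind of framework, a level 0 gene part is combined with separate promoter parts to form a transcription unit, and such units are then assembled into multi-gene circuits. The specific cloning sites are not stated. BM3R1 would typically supply an orthogonal repressor for engineered regulatory circuits. The depositor notes that the plasmid differs slightly from the originally published version, with no functional differences.
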