Addgene plasmid #229188: lvl0-G-BM3R1
Purpose: lvl 0 5 gene
Depositing lab: Ron Weiss. Depositing organization: Massachusetts Institute of Technology. Publication: A platform for rapid prototyping of synthetic gene networks in mammalian cells. Duportet X, Wroblewska L, Guye P, Li Y, Eyquem J, Rieders J, Rimchala T, Batt G, Weiss R. Nucleic Acids Res. 2014 Dec 1;42(21):13440-51. doi: 10.1093/nar/gku1082. Epub 2014 Nov 5. PubMed 25378321.
Backbone
  Vector backbone: lvl0-G [backbone]
  Vector type: Synthetic Biology
Growth in bacteria
  Bacterial resistance: Spectinomycin, 50 μg/mL
  Growth temperature: 37°C
  Growth strain: DH5alpha
  Copy number: High Copy
Gene/Insert
  Gene/Insert name: BM3R1
  Species: H. sapiens (human)
  Cloning method: Restriction Enzyme; 5′ cloning site Unknown (unknown if destroyed)
Terms and licenses: Academic/Nonprofit Terms; Industry Terms: Not Available to Industry
Depositor comments: This plasmid is slightly modified from the version used in Duportet et al. 2014, but does not have any functional differences.
How to cite: lvl0-G-BM3R1 was a gift from Ron Weiss (Addgene plasmid # 229188 ; http://n2t.net/addgene:229188 ; RRID:Addgene_229188)
